>Addgene plasmid #204329 | pLVX-SV40-Galpha-i3 ONE-GO | addgene full sequence | sequence record 405591 | Addgene NGS Result
TTTAAGAATAGTTTTTGCTGTACTTTCTATAGTGAATAGAGTTAGGCAGGGATATTCACCATTATCGTTT
CAGACCCACCTCCCAACCCCGAGGGGACCCGACAGGCCCGAAGGAATAGAAGAAGAAGGTGGAGAGAGAG
ACAGAGACAGATCCATTCGATTAGTGAACGGATCTCGACGGTATCGCCTTTAAAAGAAAAGGGGGGATTG
GGGGGTACAGTGCAGGGGAAAGAATAGTAGACATAATAGCAACAGACATACAAACTAAAGAATTACAAAA
ACAAATTACAAAAATTCAAAATTTTCGGGTTTATTACAGGGACAGCAGAGATCCAGTTTATCGATGGTGT
GGAAAGTCCCCAGGCTCCCCAGCAGGCAGAAGTATGCAAAGCATGCATCTCAATTAGTCAGCAACCATAG
TCCCGCCCCTAACTCCGCCCATCCCGCCCCTAACTCCGCCCAGTTCCGCCCATTCTCCGCCCCATGGCTG
ACTAATTTTTTTTATTTATGCAGAGGCCGAGGCCGCCTCGGCCTCTGAGCTATTCCAGAAGTAGTGAGGA
GGCTTTTTTGGAGGCCTAGGCTTTTGCAAACTCGAGACTAGTTCTAGAGCGGCCGCGGATCCATGGGCTG
CACGTTGAGCGCCGAGGACAAGGCGGCGGTGGAGCGGAGTAAGATGATCGACCGCAACTTGCGGGAGGAC
GGAGAGAAAGCGGCCAAAGAAGTGAAGCTGCTGCTGCTCGGCGCTGGAGAATCTGGTAAAAGTACTATTG
TGAAACAGATGAAAATCATTCATGAGGATGGCTATTCCGAGGACGAGTGTAAGCAGTATAAAGTTGTCGT
CTACAGCAATACCATTCAGTCCATCATTGCAATCATAAGAGCCATGGGACGGTTGAAGATTGATTTTGGG
GAAGCTGCCAGAGCGGATGATGCCCGACAGTTATTTGTTTTAGCTGGCAGCGCTATGGTGAGCAAGGGCG
AGGAGCTGTTCACCGGGGTGGTGCCCATCCTGGTCGAGCTGGACGGCGACGTAAACGGCCACAAGTTCAG
CGTGTCCGGCGAGGGCGAGGGCGATGCCACCTACGGCAAGCTGACCCTGAAGTTCATCTGCACCACCGGC
AAGCTGCCCGTGCCCTGGCCCACCCTCGTGACCACCTTCGGCTACGGCCTGATGTGCTTCGCCCGCTACC
CCGACCACATGAAGCAGCACGACTTCTTCAAGTCCGCCATGCCCGAAGGCTACGTCCAGGAGCGCACCAT
CTTCTTCAAGGACGACGGCAACTACAAGACCCGCGCCGAGGTGAAGTTCGAGGGCGACACCCTGGTGAAC
CGCATCGAGCTGAAGGGCATCGACTTCAAGGAGGACGGCAACATCCTGGGGCACAAGCTGGAGTACAACT
ACAACAGCCACAACGTCTATATCATGGCCGACAAGCAGAAGAACGGCATCAAGGTGAACTTCAAGATCCG
CCACAACATCGAGGACGGCAGCGTGCAGCTCGCCGACCACTACCAGCAGAACACCCCCATCGGCGACGGC
CCCGTGCTGCTGCCCGACAACCACTACCTGAGCTACCAGTCCGCCCTGAGCAAAGACCCCAACGAGAAGC
GCGATCACATGGTCCTGCTGGAGTTCGTGACCGCCGCCGGGATCACTCTCGGCATGGACGAGCTGTACAA
GAGCGCTGAGGAAGGAGTCATGACTTCAGAACTAGCAGGCGTGATTAAACGTTTATGGCGAGATGGCGGG
GTGCAGGCATGCTTCAGCAGGTCCAGGGAATATCAGCTCAATGATTCTGCTTCATATTACCTAAATGATT
TGGATAGAATATCCCAGACCAACTACATTCCAACTCAGCAAGATGTTCTTCGGACGAGAGTGAAGACTAC
AGGCATTGTGGAGACCCACTTCACCTTCAAGGAGCTCTACTTCAAAATGTTTGATGTAGGTGGCCAAAGA
TCCGAACGGAAAAAGTGGATCCACTGTTTTGAGGGAGTGACAGCAATTATCTTTTGTGTGGCTCTCAGTG
ATTACGACCTTGTTCTGGCTGAGGACGAGGAAATGAACCGAATGCATGAAAGCATGAAATTGTTTGACAG
CATTTGTAACAACAAATGGTTTACAGACACTTCAATCATTCTCTTCCTTAATAAGAAAGACCTTTTTGAG
GAAAAAATAAAGAGGAGTCCATTAACAATCTGTTATCCAGAATACACAGGTTCCAATACGTACGAAGAGG
CAGCTGCTTACATCCAGTGCCAGTTTGAAGATCTGAACCGAAGAAAGGACACCAAGGAGGTCTACACTCA
CTTTACCTGTGCCACTGACACCAAAAACGTGCAGTTTGTTTTTGATGCTGTTACAGATGTCATCATTAAA
AACAACTTAAAGGAATGTGGGCTTTACTGAGCGGCCGCCGCCCCTCTCCCTCCCCCCCCCCTAACGTTAC
TGGCCGAAGCCGCTTGGAATAAGGCCGGTGTGCGTTTGTCTATATGTTATTTTCCACCATATTGCCGTCT
TTTGGCAATGTGAGGGCCCGGAAACCTGGCCCTGTCTTCTTGACGAGCATTCCTAGGGGTCTTTCCCCTC
TCGCCAAAGGAATGCAAGGTCTGTTGAATGTCGTGAAGGAAGCAGTTCCTCTGGAAGCTTCTTGAAGACA
AACAACGTCTGTAGCGACCCTTTGCAGGCAGCGGAACCCCCCACCTGGCGACAGGTGCCTCTGCGGCCAA
AAGCCACGTGTATAAGATACACCTGCAAAGGCGGCACAACCCCAGTGCCACGTTGTGAGTTGGATAGTTG
TGGAAAGAGTCAAATGGCTCTCCTCAAGCGTATTCAACAAGGGGCTGAAGGATGCCCAGAAGGTACCCCA
TTGTATGGGATCTGATCTGGGGCCTCGGTGCACATGCTTTACATGTGTTTAGTCGAGGTTAAAAAAACGT
CTAGGCCCCCCGAACCACGGGGACGTGGTTTTCCTTTGAAAAACACGATGATAAGCTTGCCACAACCCGT
ACCAAAGATGGGGAGTAGCAAGAGCAAGACGTCGAATTCCGGAATCAAGCTTGGTGGATCTTCTCGAGGT
TACTACCATGGTATTTGGGTGGGTGAAGAAGGTCGACTTTCTCGAGGTGGCACCGGTGGATCCATGGTCT
TCACACTCGAAGATTTCGTTGGGGACTGGCGACAGACAGCCGGCTACAACCTGGACCAAGTCCTTGAACA
GGGAGGTGTGTCCAGTTTGTTTCAGAATCTCGGGGTGTCCGTAACTCCGATCCAAAGGATTGTCCTGAGC
GGTGAAAATGGGCTGAAGATCGACATCCATGTCATCATCCCGTATGAAGGTCTGAGCGGCGACCAAATGG
GCCAGATCGAAAAAATTTTTAAGGTGGTGTACCCTGTGGATGATCATCACTTTAAGGTGATCCTGCACTA
TGGCACACTGGTAATCGACGGGGTTACGCCGAACATGATCGACTATTTCGGACGGCCGTATGAAGGCATC
GCCGTGTTCGACGGCAAAAAGATCACTGTAACAGGGACCCTGTGGAACGGCAACAAAATTATCGACGAGC
GCCTGATCAACCCCGACGGCTCCCTGCTGTTCCGAGTAACCATCAACGGAGTGACCGGCTGGCGGCTGTG
CGAACGCATTCTGGCGTAAACGCGTCTGGAACAATCAACCTCTGGATTACAAAATTTGTGAAAGATTGAC
TGGTATTCTTAACTATGTTGCTCCTTTTACGCTATGTGGATACGCTGCTTTAATGCCTTTGTATCATGCT
ATTGCTTCCCGTATGGCTTTCATTTTCTCCTCCTTGTATAAATCCTGGTTGCTGTCTCTTTATGAGGAGT
TGTGGCCCGTTGTCAGGCAACGTGGCGTGGTGTGCACTGTGTTTGCTGACGCAACCCCCACTGGTTGGGG
CATTGCCACCACCTGTCAGCTCCTTTCCGGGACTTTCGCTTTCCCCCTCCCTATTGCCACGGCGGAACTC
ATCGCCGCCTGCCTTGCCCGCTGCTGGACAGGGGCTCGGCTGTTGGGCACTGACAATTCCGTGGTGTTGT
CGGGGAAGCTGACGTCCTTTCCATGGCTGCTCGCCTGTGTTGCCACCTGGATTCTGCGCGGGACGTCCTT
CTGCTACGTCCCTTCGGCCCTCAATCCAGCGGACCTTCCTTCCCGCGGCCTGCTGCCGGCTCTGCGGCCT
CTTCCGCGTCTTCGCCTTCGCCCTCAGACGAGTCGGATCTCCCTTTGGGCCGCCTCCCCGCCTGGAATTA
ATTCTGCAGTCGAGACCTAGAAAAACATGGAGCAATCACAAGTAGCAATACAGCAGCTACCAATGCTGAT
TGTGCCTGGCTAGAAGCACAAGAGGAGGAGGAGGTGGGTTTTCCAGTCACACCTCAGGTACCTTTAAGAC
CAATGACTTACAAGGCAGCTGTAGATCTTAGCCACTTTTTAAAAGAAAAGAGGGGACTGGAAGGGCTAAT
TCACTCCCAACGAAGACAAGATATCCTTGATCTGTGGATCTACCACACACAAGGCTACTTCCCTGATTAG
CAGAACTACACACCAGGGCCAGGGGTCAGATATCCACTGACCTTTGGATGGTGCTACAAGCTAGTACCAG
TTGAGCCAGATAAGGTAGAAGAGGCCAATAAAGGAGAGAACACCAGCTTGTTACACCCTGTGAGCCTGCA
TGGGATGGATGACCCGGAGAGAGAAGTGTTAGAGTGGAGGTTTGACAGCCGCCTAGCATTTCATCACGTG
GCCCGAGAGCTGCATCCGGAGTACTTCAAGAACTGCTGATATCGAGCTTGCTACAAGGGACTTTCCGCTG
GGGACTTTCCAGGGAGGCGTGGCCTGGGCGGGACTGGGGAGTGGCGAGCCCTCAGATCCTGCATATAAGC
AGCTGCTTTTTGCCTGTACTGGGTCTCTCTGGTTAGACCAGATCTGAGCCTGGGAGCTCTCTGGCTAACT
AGGGAACCCACTGCTTAAGCCTCAATAAAGCTTGCCTTGAGTGCTTCAAGTAGTGTGTGCCCGTCTGTTG
TGTGACTCTGGTAACTAGAGATCCCTCAGACCCTTTTAGTCAGTGTGGAAAATCTCTAGCAGTAGTAGTT
CATGTCATCTTATTATTCAGTATTTATAACTTGCAAAGAAATGAATATCAGAGAGTGAGAGGCCTTGACA
TTGCTAGCGTTTACCGTCGACCTCTAGCTAGAGCTTGGCGTAATCATGGTCATAGCTGTTTCCTGTGTGA
AATTGTTATCCGCTCACAATTCCACACAACATACGAGCCGGAAGCATAAAGTGTAAAGCCTGGGGTGCCT
AATGAGTGAGCTAACTCACATTAATTGCGTTGCGCTCACTGCCCGCTTTCCAGTCGGGAAACCTGTCGTG
CCAGCTGCATTAATGAATCGGCCAACGCGCGGGGAGAGGCGGTTTGCGTATTGGGCGCTCTTCCGCTTCC
TCGCTCACTGACTCGCTGCGCTCGGTCGTTCGGCTGCGGCGAGCGGTATCAGCTCACTCAAAGGCGGTAA
TACGGTTATCCACAGAATCAGGGGATAACGCAGGAAAGAACATGTGAGCAAAAGGCCAGCAAAAGGCCAG
GAACCGTAAAAAGGCCGCGTTGCTGGCGTTTTTCCATAGGCTCCGCCCCCCTGACGAGCATCACAAAAAT
CGACGCTCAAGTCAGAGGTGGCGAAACCCGACAGGACTATAAAGATACCAGGCGTTTCCCCCTGGAAGCT
CCCTCGTGCGCTCTCCTGTTCCGACCCTGCCGCTTACCGGATACCTGTCCGCCTTTCTCCCTTCGGGAAG
CGTGGCGCTTTCTCATAGCTCACGCTGTAGGTATCTCAGTTCGGTGTAGGTCGTTCGCTCCAAGCTGGGC
TGTGTGCACGAACCCCCCGTTCAGCCCGACCGCTGCGCCTTATCCGGTAACTATCGTCTTGAGTCCAACC
CGGTAAGACACGACTTATCGCCACTGGCAGCAGCCACTGGTAACAGGATTAGCAGAGCGAGGTATGTAGG
CGGTGCTACAGAGTTCTTGAAGTGGTGGCCTAACTACGGCTACACTAGAAGAACAGTATTTGGTATCTGC
GCTCTGCTGAAGCCAGTTACCTTCGGAAAAAGAGTTGGTAGCTCTTGATCCGGCAAACAAACCACCGCTG
GTAGCGGTGGTTTTTTTGTTTGCAAGCAGCAGATTACGCGCAGAAAAAAAGGATCTCAAGAAGATCCTTT
GATCTTTTCTACGGGGTCTGACGCTCAGTGGAACGAAAACTCACGTTAAGGGATTTTGGTCATGAGATTA
TCAAAAAGGATCTTCACCTAGATCCTTTTAAATTAAAAATGAAGTTTTAAATCAATCTAAAGTATATATG
AGTAAACTTGGTCTGACAGTTACCAATGCTTAATCAGTGAGGCACCTATCTCAGCGATCTGTCTATTTCG
TTCATCCATAGTTGCCTGACTCCCCGTCGTGTAGATAACTACGATACGGGAGGGCTTACCATCTGGCCCC
AGTGCTGCAATGATACCGCGAGACCCACGCTCACCGGCTCCAGATTTATCAGCAATAAACCAGCCAGCCG
GAAGGGCCGAGCGCAGAAGTGGTCCTGCAACTTTATCCGCCTCCATCCAGTCTATTAATTGTTGCCGGGA
AGCTAGAGTAAGTAGTTCGCCAGTTAATAGTTTGCGCAACGTTGTTGCCATTGCTACAGGCATCGTGGTG
TCACGCTCGTCGTTTGGTATGGCTTCATTCAGCTCCGGTTCCCAACGATCAAGGCGAGTTACATGATCCC
CCATGTTGTGCAAAAAAGCGGTTAGCTCCTTCGGTCCTCCGATCGTTGTCAGAAGTAAGTTGGCCGCAGT
GTTATCACTCATGGTTATGGCAGCACTGCATAATTCTCTTACTGTCATGCCATCCGTAAGATGCTTTTCT
GTGACTGGTGAGTACTCAACCAAGTCATTCTGAGAATAGTGTATGCGGCGACCGAGTTGCTCTTGCCCGG
CGTCAATACGGGATAATACCGCGCCACATAGCAGAACTTTAAAAGTGCTCATCATTGGAAAACGTTCTTC
GGGGCGAAAACTCTCAAGGATCTTACCGCTGTTGAGATCCAGTTCGATGTAACCCACTCGTGCACCCAAC
TGATCTTCAGCATCTTTTACTTTCACCAGCGTTTCTGGGTGAGCAAAAACAGGAAGGCAAAATGCCGCAA
AAAAGGGAATAAGGGCGACACGGAAATGTTGAATACTCATACTCTTCCTTTTTCAATATTATTGAAGCAT
TTATCAGGGTTATTGTCTCATGAGCGGATACATATTTGAATGTATTTAGAAAAATAAACAAATAGGGGTT
CCGCGCACATTTCCCCGAAAAGTGCCACCTGACGTCGACGGATCGGGAGATCAACTTGTTTATTGCAGCT
TATAATGGTTACAAATAAAGCAATAGCATCACAAATTTCACAAATAAAGCATTTTTTTCACTGCATTCTA
GTTGTGGTTTGTCCAAACTCATCAATGTATCTTATCATGTCTGGATCAACTGGATAACTCAAGCTAACCA
AAATCATCCCAAACTTCCCACCCCATACCCTATTACCACTGCCAATTACCTGTGGTTTCATTTACTCTAA
ACCTGTGATTCCTCTGAATTATTTTCATTTTAAAGAAATTGTATTTGTTAAATATGTACTACAAACTTAG
TAGTTGGAAGGGCTAATTCACTCCCAAAGAAGACAAGATATCCTTGATCTGTGGATCTACCACACACAAG
GCTACTTCCCTGATTAGCAGAACTACACACCAGGGCCAGGGGTCAGATATCCACTGACCTTTGGATGGTG
CTACAAGCTAGTACCAGTTGAGCCAGATAAGGTAGAAGAGGCCAATAAAGGAGAGAACACCAGCTTGTTA
CACCCTGTGAGCCTGCATGGGATGGATGACCCGGAGAGAGAAGTGTTAGAGTGGAGGTTTGACAGCCGCC
TAGCATTTCATCACGTGGCCCGAGAGCTGCATCCGGAGTACTTCAAGAACTGCTGATATCGAGCTTGCTA
CAAGGGACTTTCCGCTGGGGACTTTCCAGGGAGGCGTGGCCTGGGCGGGACTGGGGAGTGGCGAGCCCTC
AGATCCTGCATATAAGCAGCTGCTTTTTGCCTGTACTGGGTCTCTCTGGTTAGACCAGATCTGAGCCTGG
GAGCTCTCTGGCTAACTAGGGAACCCACTGCTTAAGCCTCAATAAAGCTTGCCTTGAGTGCTTCAAGTAG
TGTGTGCCCGTCTGTTGTGTGACTCTGGTAACTAGAGATCCCTCAGACCCTTTTAGTCAGTGTGGAAAAT
CTCTAGCAGTGGCGCCCGAACAGGGACTTGAAAGCGAAAGGGAAACCAGAGGAGCTCTCTCGACGCAGGA
CTCGGCTTGCTGAAGCGCGCACGGCAAGAGGCGAGGGGCGGCGACTGGTGAGTACGCCAAAAATTTTGAC
TAGCGGAGGCTAGAAGGAGAGAGATGGGTGCGAGAGCGTCAGTATTAAGCGGGGGAGAATTAGATCGCGA
TGGGAAAAAATTCGGTTAAGGCCAGGGGGAAAGAAAAAATATAAATTAAAACATATAGTATGGGCAAGCA
GGGAGCTAGAACGATTCGCAGTTAATCCTGGCCTGTTAGAAACATCAGAAGGCTGTAGACAAATACTGGG
ACAGCTACAACCATCCCTTCAGACAGGATCAGAAGAACTTAGATCATTATATAATACAGTAGCAACCCTC
TATTGTGTGCATCAAAGGATAGAGATAAAAGACACCAAGGAAGCTTTAGACAAGATAGAGGAAGAGCAAA
ACAAAAGTAAGACCACCGCACAGCAAGCGGCCGGCCGCTGATCTTCAGACCTGGAGGAGGAGATATGAGG
GACAATTGGAGAAGTGAATTATATAAATATAAAGTAGTAAAAATTGAACCATTAGGAGTAGCACCCACCA
AGGCAAAGAGAAGAGTGGTGCAGAGAGAAAAAAGAGCAGTGGGAATAGGAGCTTTGTTCCTTGGGTTCTT
GGGAGCAGCAGGAAGCACTATGGGCGCAGCGTCAATGACGCTGACGGTACAGGCCAGACAATTATTGTCT
GGTATAGTGCAGCAGCAGAACAATTTGCTGAGGGCTATTGAGGCGCAACAGCATCTGTTGCAACTCACAG
TCTGGGGCATCAAGCAGCTCCAGGCAAGAATCCTGGCTGTGGAAAGATACCTAAAGGATCAACAGCTCCT
GGGGATTTGGGGTTGCTCTGGAAAACTCATTTGCACCACTGCTGTGCCTTGGAATGCTAGTTGGAGTAAT
AAATCTCTGGAACAGATTTGGAATCACACGACCTGGATGGAGTGGGACAGAGAAATTAACAATTACACAA
GCTTAATACACTCCTTAATTGAAGAATCGCAAAACCAGCAAGAAAAGAATGAACAAGAATTATTGGAATT
AGATAAATGGGCAAGTTTGTGGAATTGGTTTAACATAACAAATTGGCTGTGGTATATAAAATTATTCATA
ATGATAGTAGGAGGCTTGGTAGG
Features (pLannotate 1.2.2; 26 found; start..end, strand, type, name):
     74..174     +  CDS            Rev (fragment): human immunodeficiency virus 1 (HIV-1) Rev protein; rev; enhances nuclear export of unspliced and incompletely spliced viral mRNAs
    189..304     +  misc_feature   cPPT/CTS: central polypurine tract and central termination sequence of HIV-1 (lacking the first T)
    372..582     +  promoter       SV40 promoter: SV40 early promoter
    597..616     -  misc_feature   MCS (fragment): pBluescript multiple cloning site
    662..904     +  CDS            gpaD (fragment): GPA4_DICDI - Experimental evidence at protein level: Swiss-Prot protein existence level 1. Guanine nucleotide-binding proteins (G proteins) are involved as modulators or transducers in various transmembrane signaling systems. G alpha-4 plays a role in morphogenesis of the multicellular structure. From Dictyostelium discoideum (Slime mold).
    965..1681    +  CDS            Citrine: Citrine is a basic (constitutively fluorescent) yellow fluorescent protein published in 2001, derived from Aequorea victoria. It has moderate acid sensitivity.
   1691..2395    +  CDS            GNA11 (fragment): GNA11_MELGA - Experimental evidence at protein level: Swiss-Prot protein existence level 1. Guanine nucleotide-binding proteins (G proteins) are involved as modulators or transducers in various transmembrane signaling systems. Acts as an activator of phospholipase C. From Meleagris gallopavo (Wild turkey).
   2532..2994    +  misc_feature   IRES: internal ribosome entry site (IRES) of the encephalomyocarditis virus (EMCV)
   3018..3038    +  CDS            myr: N-myristoylation signal from Src kinase (Pellman et al., 1985; Kaplan et al., 1988)
   3144..3659    +  CDS            Nluc: NanoLuc® luciferase human codon-optimized
   3673..4261    +  misc_feature   WPRE: woodchuck hepatitis virus posttranscriptional regulatory element
   4278..4796    +  CDS            nef (fragment): NEF_HV1BR - Experimental evidence at protein level: Swiss-Prot protein existence level 1. Extracellular Nef protein targets CD4(+) T-lymphocytes for apoptosis by interacting with CXCR4 surface receptors (PubMed:14990729). From Human immunodeficiency virus type 1 group M subtype B (isolate BRU/LAI) (HIV-1).
   4844..5101    +  LTR            5' LTR (truncated): truncated 5' long terminal repeat (LTR) from HIV-1
   5253..5269    -  protein_bind   lac operator: The lac repressor binds to the lac operator to inhibit transcription in E. coli. This inhibition can be relieved by adding lactose or isopropyl-β-D-thiogalactopyranoside (IPTG). lac repressor encoded by lacI
   5277..5307    -  promoter       lac promoter: promoter for the E. coli lac operon
   5322..5343    -  protein_bind   CAP binding site: CAP binding activates transcription in the presence of cAMP. E. coli catabolite activator protein
   5356..5448    -  CDS            lacI (fragment): lac repressor; lacI; The lac repressor binds to the lac operator to inhibit transcription in E. coli. This inhibition can be relieved by adding lactose or isopropyl-β-D-thiogalactopyranoside (IPTG).
   5631..6219    -  rep_origin     ori: high-copy-number ColE1/pMB1/pBR322/pUC origin of replication
   6390..7250    -  CDS            AmpR: β-lactamase; bla; confers resistance to ampicillin, carbenicillin, and related antibiotics
   7251..7355    -  promoter       AmpR promoter: bla
   7403..7537    +  polyA_signal   SV40 poly(A) signal: SV40 polyadenylation signal
   7704..8033    +  CDS            nef (fragment): NEF_HV1BR - Experimental evidence at protein level: Swiss-Prot protein existence level 1. Extracellular Nef protein targets CD4(+) T-lymphocytes for apoptosis by interacting with CXCR4 surface receptors (PubMed:14990729). From Human immunodeficiency virus type 1 group M subtype B (isolate BRU/LAI) (HIV-1).
   8081..8338    +  LTR            5' LTR (truncated): truncated 5' long terminal repeat (LTR) from HIV-1
   8385..8510    +  misc_feature   HIV-1 Ψ: packaging signal of human immunodeficiency virus type 1
   8494..8832    +  CDS            HIV-1 gag (fragment): gag protein from human immunodeficiency virus 1; gag
   9007..9240    +  misc_feature   RRE: The Rev response element (RRE) of HIV-1 allows for Rev-dependent mRNA export from the nucleus to the cytoplasm.
