[The description below was written by a language model from this plasmid's Addgene catalogue record and pLannotate feature annotations shown in this document.]
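Description:
pLVX-SV40-Galpha-i3 ONE-GO is a lentiviral transfer plasmid built on the pLVX-IRES-Hygro backbone that delivers a single-vector BRET biosensor for GPCR/G protein activity. It is propagated in E. coli through a high-copy ColE1/pUC-type origin with ampicillin selection (AmpR). The HIV-1 elements needed for packaging and transduction are annotated: two LTR regions flanking the cassette, the Ψ packaging signal with an adjoining gag fragment, the RRE for Rev-dependent nuclear export, the cPPT/CTS, and a WPRE downstream of the payload to enhance transcript expression. No hygromycin resistance gene appears in the feature table, which suggests the marker from the parental backbone has been replaced by the second biosensor component.

The payload is a bicistronic cassette driven by the SV40 early promoter. The first open reading frame is rat Gαi3 (GNAI3) with the yellow fluorescent protein Citrine inserted internally. The automated annotation labels the flanking G alpha segments as fragments of homologs from other species, but these most likely reflect sequence similarity to the two halves of Gαi3 rather than separate genes. An EMCV IRES then directs translation of a second protein that begins with a Src-derived N-myristoylation signal for membrane anchoring and ends in NanoLuc luciferase. The roughly 100 nt between these two parts is unannotated, and the record does not identify it. It presumably provides the module that detects active G protein. Energy transfer from NanoLuc to Citrine would then report Gαi3 activation downstream of a receptor. Expressing both the donor and acceptor from one lentiviral transcript allows the sensor to be introduced into diverse cell types to monitor GPCR signalling.
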