Addgene plasmid #204329: pLVX-SV40-Galpha-i3 ONE-GO
Purpose: GPCR/G protein BRET biosensor
Depositing lab: Mikel Garcia-Marcos. Depositing organization: Boston University Medical Campus. Publication: Direct interrogation of context-dependent GPCR activity with a universal biosensor platform. Janicot R, Maziarz M, Park JC, Zhao J, Luebbers A, Green E, Philibert CE, Zhang H, Layne MD, Wu JC, Garcia-Marcos M. Cell. 2024 Feb 16:S0092-8674(24)00065-5. doi: 10.1016/j.cell.2024.01.028. PubMed 38412860.
Backbone
  Vector backbone: pLVX-IRES-Hygro
  Vector type: Lentiviral
Growth in bacteria
  Bacterial resistance: Ampicillin, 100 μg/mL
  Growth temperature: 37°C
  Growth strain: NEB Stable
  Copy number: High Copy
Gene/Insert
  Gene/Insert name: SV40 Galpha-i3 ONE-GO (alt name: GNAI3)
  Species: R. norvegicus (rat)
  Cloning method: Gibson Cloning
Terms and licenses: Academic/Nonprofit Terms; Industry Terms: Not Available to Industry
How to cite: pLVX-SV40-Galpha-i3 ONE-GO was a gift from Mikel Garcia-Marcos (Addgene plasmid # 204329 ; http://n2t.net/addgene:204329 ; RRID:Addgene_204329)
